>Addgene plasmid #41332 | TAL3158 | depositor partial sequence | sequence record 54971 | TAL3158 sequence 2430 bps
TCTAGAGCTAGCACCATGGACTACAAAGACCATGACGGTGATTATAAAGATCATGACATCGATTACAAGG
ATGACGATGACAAGATGGCCCCCAAGAAGAAGAGGAAGGTGGGCATTCACCGCGGGGTACCTATGGTGGA
CTTGAGGACACTCGGTTATTCGCAACAGCAACAGGAGAAAATCAAGCCTAAGGTCAGGAGCACCGTCGCG
CAACACCACGAGGCGCTTGTGGGGCATGGCTTCACTCATGCGCATATTGTCGCGCTTTCACAGCACCCTG
CGGCGCTTGGGACGGTGGCTGTCAAATACCAAGATATGATTGCGGCCCTGCCCGAAGCCACGCACGAGGC
AATTGTAGGGGTCGGTAAACAGTGGTCGGGAGCGCGAGCACTTGAGGCGCTGCTGACTGTGGCGGGTGAG
CTTAGGGGGCCTCCGCTCCAGCTCGACACCGGGCAGCTGCTGAAGATCGCGAAGAGAGGGGGAGTAACAG
CGGTAGAGGCAGTGCACGCCTGGCGCAATGCGCTCACCGGGGCCCCCTTGAACCTGACCCCAGACCAGGT
AGTCGCAATCGCGTCGAACATTGGGGGAAAGCAAGCCCTGGAAACCGTGCAAAGGTTGTTGCCGGTCCTT
TGTCAAGACCACGGCCTTACACCGGAGCAAGTCGTGGCCATTGCAAGCAATGGGGGTGGCAAACAGGCTC
TTGAGACGGTTCAGAGACTTCTCCCAGTTCTCTGTCAAGCCCACGGGCTGACTCCCGATCAAGTTGTAGC
GATTGCGTCGCATGACGGAGGGAAACAAGCATTGGAGACTGTCCAACGGCTCCTTCCCGTGTTGTGTCAA
GCCCACGGTTTGACGCCTGCACAAGTGGTCGCCATCGCCTCGAATGGCGGCGGTAAGCAGGCGCTGGAAA
CAGTACAGCGCCTGCTGCCTGTACTGTGCCAGGATCATGGACTGACCCCAGACCAGGTAGTCGCAATCGC
GAACAATAATGGGGGAAAGCAAGCCCTGGAAACCGTGCAAAGGTTGTTGCCGGTCCTTTGTCAAGACCAC
GGCCTTACACCGGAGCAAGTCGTGGCCATTGCATCCCACGACGGTGGCAAACAGGCTCTTGAGACGGTTC
AGAGACTTCTCCCAGTTCTCTGTCAAGCCCACGGGCTGACTCCCGATCAAGTTGTAGCGATTGCGTCGAA
CATTGGAGGGAAACAAGCATTGGAGACTGTCCAACGGCTCCTTCCCGTGTTGTGTCAAGCCCACGGTTTG
ACGCCTGCACAAGTGGTCGCCATCGCCAACAACAACGGCGGTAAGCAGGCGCTGGAAACAGTACAGCGCC
TGCTGCCTGTACTGTGCCAGGATCATGGACTGACCCCAGACCAGGTAGTCGCAATCGCGTCACATGACGG
GGGAAAGCAAGCCCTGGAAACCGTGCAAAGGTTGTTGCCGGTCCTTTGTCAAGACCACGGCCTTACACCG
GAGCAAGTCGTGGCCATTGCATCCCACGACGGTGGCAAACAGGCTCTTGAGACGGTTCAGAGACTTCTCC
CAGTTCTCTGTCAAGCCCACGGGCTGACTCCCGATCAAGTTGTAGCGATTGCGTCCAACGGTGGAGGGAA
ACAAGCATTGGAGACTGTCCAACGGCTCCTTCCCGTGTTGTGTCAAGCCCACGGTTTGACGCCTGCACAA
GTGGTCGCCATCGCCTCGAATGGCGGCGGTAAGCAGGCGCTGGAAACAGTACAGCGCCTGCTGCCTGTAC
TGTGCCAGGATCATGGACTGACCCCAGACCAGGTAGTCGCAATCGCGTCAAACGGAGGGGGAAAGCAAGC
CCTGGAAACCGTGCAAAGGTTGTTGCCGGTCCTTTGTCAAGACCACGGCCTTACACCGGAGCAAGTCGTG
GCCATTGCATCCCACGACGGTGGCAAACAGGCTCTTGAGACGGTTCAGAGACTTCTCCCAGTTCTCTGTC
AAGCCCACGGGCTGACTCCCGATCAAGTTGTAGCGATTGCGTCGCATGACGGAGGGAAACAAGCATTGGA
GACTGTCCAACGGCTCCTTCCCGTGTTGTGTCAAGCCCACGGTTTGACGCCTGCACAAGTGGTCGCCATC
GCCAGCCATGATGGCGGTAAGCAGGCGCTGGAAACAGTACAGCGCCTGCTGCCTGTACTGTGCCAGGATC
ATGGACTGACACCCGAACAGGTGGTCGCCATTGCTAATAATAACGGAGGACGGCCAGCCTTGGAGTCCAT
CGTAGCCCAATTGTCCAGGCCCGATCCCGCGTTGGCTGCGTTAACGAATGACCATCTGGTGGCGTTGGCA
TGTCTTGGTGGACGACCCGCGCTCGATGCAGTCAAAAAGGGTCTGCCTCATGCTCCCGCATTGATCAAAA
GAACCAACCGGCGGATTCCCGAGAGAACTTCCCATCGAGTCGCGGGATCC
