>Addgene plasmid #41332 | TAL3158 | addgene partial sequence | sequence record 56407 | JDS-TALEN-F 5'-TAGGGGTCGGTAAACAGTGG-3'
GCGCTGCTGACTGTGGCGGGTGAGCTTAGGGGGCCTCCGCTCCAGCTCGACACCGGGCAGCTGCTGAAGA
TCGCGAAGAGAGGGGGAGTAACAGCGGTAGAGGCAGTGCACGCCTGGCGCAATGCGCTCACCGGGGCCCC
CTTGAACCTGACCCCAGACCAGGTAGTCGCAATCGCGTCGAACATTGGGGGAAAGCAAGCCCTGGAAACC
GTGCAAAGGTTGTTGCCGGTCCTTTGTCAAGACCACGGCCTTACACCGGAGCAAGTCGTGGCCATTGCAA
GCAATGGGGGTGGCAAACAGGCTCTTGAGACGGTTCAGAGACTTCTCCCAGTTCTCTGTCAAGCCCACGG
GCTGACTCCCGATCAAGTTGTAGCGATTGCGTCGCATGACGGAGGGAAACAAGCATTGGAGACTGTCCAA
CGGCTCCTTCCCGTGTTGTGTCAAGCCCACGGTTTGACGCCTGCACAAGTGGTCGCCATCGCCTCGAATG
GCGGCGGTAAGCAGGCGCTGGAAACAGTACAGCGCCTGCTGCCTGTACTGTGCCAGGATCATGGACTGAC
CCCAGACCAGGTAGTCGCAATCGCGAACAATAATGGGGGAAAGCAAGCCCTGGAAACCGTGCAAAGGTTG
TTGCCGGTCCTTTGTCAAGACCACGGCCTTACACCGGAGCAAGTCGTGGCCATTGCATCCCACGACGGTG
GCAAACAGGCTCTTGAGACGGTTCAGAGACTTCTCCCAGTTCTCTGTCAAGCCCACGGGCTGACTCCCGA
TCAAGTTGTAGCGATTGCGTCGAACATTGGAGGGAAACAAGCATTGGAGACTGTCCAACGGCTCCTTCCC
GTGTTGTGTCAAGCCCACGGTTTGACGCCTGCACAAGTGG
