[The description below was written by a language model from this plasmid's Addgene catalogue record.]
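Description:
TAL3158 is a TALEN expression plasmid encoding the left-half monomer of a nuclease pair directed against the zebrafish (D. rerio) ryr2b gene. It is built on the JDS74 backbone, a 6,447 bp vector catalogued as a mammalian expression and T7 vector. The plasmid is maintained in E. coli at high copy under ampicillin selection. No feature table accompanies the record, so the origin of replication and other backbone elements are not itemised.

The insert is a roughly 1.6 kb array of engineered TAL effector repeats, assembled to recognise a specific DNA site in ryr2b. It was cloned by restriction enzyme methods that destroyed both junction sites. The backbone supplies the flanking coding sequences, so the repeat array is expressed with an N-terminal 3X FLAG tag for detection and a C-terminal wild-type FokI nuclease domain. FokI cleaves only as a dimer, so this monomer is meant to work with a matching right-half TALEN bound on the opposite strand nearby. The pair then makes a double-strand break in the intervening spacer, and error-prone repair of that break can produce disruptive indels.

Expression is driven by the CMV promoter for direct use in transfected cells. The T7 designation indicates that the coding sequence can also be transcribed in vitro, which would allow the TALEN to be delivered as mRNA, for example by embryo injection. The associated work concerns targeted gene disruption in somatic zebrafish cells with engineered TALENs, and the insert name suggests the construct belongs to a set made for the zebrafish research community. The depositor advises confirming the plasmid by diagnostic digest before use, a sensible precaution given the repetitive nature of TAL arrays.
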