Addgene plasmid #41332: TAL3158
Depositing lab: Keith Joung. Depositing organization: Massachusetts General Hospital. Publication: Targeted gene disruption in somatic zebrafish cells using engineered TALENs. Sander JD, Cade L, Khayter C, Reyon D, Peterson RT, Joung JK, Yeh JR. Nat Biotechnol. 2011 Aug 5;29(8):697-8. doi: 10.1038/nbt.1934. PubMed 21822241.
Backbone
  Vector backbone: JDS74
  Backbone manufacturer: Addgene plasmid #32288
  Backbone size w/o insert (bp): 6447
  Vector type: Mammalian Expression ; T7
Growth in bacteria
  Bacterial resistance: Ampicillin, 100 μg/mL
  Growth temperature: 37°C
  Growth strain: XL1 Blue
  Copy number: High Copy
Gene/Insert
  Gene/Insert name: ZebrafishCommunity-ryr2b-Left (alt name: ryr2b)
  Species: D. rerio (zebrafish)
  Insert size (bp): 1640
  Entrez Gene: ryr2b
  Promoter: CMV
  Tag / fusion protein: 3X Flag (N terminal on backbone); WT FOKI (C terminal on backbone)
  Cloning method: Restriction Enzyme; 5′ cloning site N/A (destroyed during cloning); 3′ cloning site N/A (destroyed during cloning)
  Sequencing primers: 5′ CMV-F; 3′ BGH-rev
Terms and licenses: Academic/Nonprofit Terms; Industry Terms: Not Available to Industry
Depositor comments: Target binding site: TATCTGCAGCCTTTCCCG It is strongly recommended that users perform a diagnostic digest to verify this plasmid prior to use. For example, a double digest of the plasmid with BamHI and KpnI should result in two bands at 2.3kb and 5.8kb.
How to cite: TAL3158 was a gift from Keith Joung (Addgene plasmid # 41332 ; http://n2t.net/addgene:41332 ; RRID:Addgene_41332)
